>Addgene plasmid #43520 | III-AGTC | depositor partial sequence | sequence record 58785 | III-AGTC sequence 426 bps
CGTCTCGGCTCACCCCAGAGCAGGTCGTGGCAATCGCCTCCAACATTGGCGGGAAACAGGCACTCGAGAC
TGTCCAGCGCCTGCTTCCCGTGCTGTGCCAAGCGCACGGACTCACCCCAGAGCAGGTCGTGGCAATCGCG
AGCAATAACGGCGGAAAACAGGCTTTGGAAACGGTGCAGAGGCTCCTTCCAGTGCTGTGCCAAGCGCACG
GCCTCACCCCAGAGCAGGTCGTGGCCATTGCCTCGAATGGAGGGGGCAAACAGGCGTTGGAAACCGTACA
ACGATTGCTGCCGGTGCTGTGCCAAGCGCACGGATTAACCCCAGAGCAGGTCGTGGCGATCGCAAGCCAC
GACGGAGGAAAGCAAGCCTTGGAAACAGTACAGAGGCTGTTGCCTGTGCTGTGCCAAGCGCACGGACTCA
GAGACG
