>Addgene plasmid #43520 | III-AGTC | addgene partial sequence | sequence record 61482 | M13-F20 5'-TGTAAAACGACGGCCAGT-3'
GCGAATTGGGCCCCTCTAGATGCATGCTCGAGCGGCCGCCAGTGTGATGGATATCTGCAGAATTCGCCCT
TGCCGTCCTAGCGCGTCTCGGCTCACCCCAGAGCAGGTCGTGGCAATCGCCTCCAACATTGGCGGGAAAC
AGGCACTCGAGACTGTCCAGCGCCTGCTTCCCGTGCTGTGCCAAGCGCACGGACTCACCCCAGAGCAGGT
CGTGGCAATCGCGAGCAATAACGGCGGAAAACAGGCTTTGGAAACGGTGCAGAGGCTCCTTCCAGTGCTG
TGCCAAGCGCACGGCCTCACCCCAGAGCAGGTCGTGGCCATTGCCTCGAATGGAGGGGGCAAACAGGCGT
TGGAAACCGTACAACGATTGCTGCCGGTGCTGTGCCAAGCGCACGGATTAACCCCAGAGCAGGTCGTGGC
GATCGCAAGCCACGACGGAGGAAAGCAAGCCTTGGAAACAGTACAGAGGCTGTTGCCTGTGCTGTGCCAA
GCGCACGGACTCAGAGACGTGGGCACAGGAAAGAAGGGCGAATTCCAGCACACTGGCGGCCGTTACTAGT
GGATCCGAGCTCGGTACCAAGCTTGATGCATAGCTTGAGTATTCTATAGTGTCACCTAAATAGCTTGGCG
TAATCATGGTCATAGCTGTTTCCTGTGTGAAATTGTTATCCGCTCACAATTCCACACAACATACGAGCCG
GAAGCATAAAGTGTAAAGCCTGGGGTGCCTAATGAGTGAGCTAACTCACATTAATTGCGTTGCGCTCACT
GCCCGCTTTCCAGTCGGGAAACCTGTCGTGCCAGCTGCATTAATGAATCGGCCAACGCGCGGGGAGAGGC
GGTTTGCGTATTGGGCGCTCTTCCGCTTCCTCGCTCACTGACTCGCTGCGCTCGGTCGTTCGGCTGCGGC
GAGCGGTATCAGCTCACTCAAGCGTATCGTTCCAA
