[The description below was written by a language model from this plasmid's Addgene catalogue record.]
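Description:
III-AGTC is a bacterial cloning plasmid built on the commercial pCRII-TOPO backbone (about 4 kb without insert), carrying a 426 bp synthetic insert introduced by TOPO cloning. It is a high-copy plasmid maintained in E. coli and is recorded as conferring resistance to both ampicillin and kanamycin, consistent with the dual markers of this backbone. No feature table is provided, so individual backbone elements such as the origin of replication are not listed in the record. The sequencing primers given (T7 on one side, M13 reverse on the other) indicate that the insert sits in the standard cloning site flanked by these priming sites.

The insert has no natural source organism and is named only III-AGTC; the record does not describe its content explicitly. The plasmid comes from a TALEN genome-editing system developed for generating human stem cell-based disease models. The name and insert size suggest a pre-assembled block of four TALE repeat units specifying the bases A, G, T and C, intended for the third position in a modular array. This reading is an inference from the name and the length of roughly four repeat modules, not something stated in the catalogue fields.

There is no promoter, tag or reporter recorded for expression of the insert, and the vector type is listed purely as bacterial cloning. The plasmid therefore appears to serve as a storage and source clone, from which the synthetic fragment would be recovered and combined with other library members to build full-length TALEN DNA-binding domains in a separate expression vector.
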