Addgene plasmid #43520: III-AGTC
Depositing lab: Chad Cowan & Kiran Musunuru. Depositing organization: Harvard University. Publication: A TALEN Genome-Editing System for Generating Human Stem Cell-Based Disease Models. Ding Q, Lee YK, Schaefer EA, Peters DT, Veres A, Kim K, Kuperwasser N, Motola DL, Meissner TB, Hendriks WT, Trevisan M, Gupta RM, Moisan A, Banks E, Friesen M, Schinzel RT, Xia F, Tang A, Xia Y, Figueroa E, Wann A, Ahfeldt T, Daheron L, Zhang F, Rubin LL, Peng LF, Chung RT, Musunuru K, Cowan CA. Cell Stem Cell. 2012 Dec 12. pii: S1934-5909(12)00645-5. doi: 10.1016/j.stem.2012.11.011. PubMed 23246482.
Backbone
  Vector backbone: pCRII-TOPO
  Backbone manufacturer: Invitrogen
  Backbone size w/o insert (bp): 3973
  Vector type: Bacterial Cloning
Growth in bacteria
  Bacterial resistance: Ampicillin and Kanamycin, 100 & 50 μg/mL
  Growth temperature: 37°C
  Growth strain: Top10
  Copy number: High Copy
Gene/Insert
  Gene/Insert name: III-AGTC
  Species: Synthetic
  Insert size (bp): 426
  Cloning method: TOPO Cloning
  Sequencing primers: 5′ T7; 3′ M13-rev
Terms and licenses: Academic/Nonprofit Terms; Industry Terms: Not Available to Industry
How to cite: III-AGTC was a gift from Chad Cowan & Kiran Musunuru (Addgene plasmid # 43520 ; http://n2t.net/addgene:43520 ; RRID:Addgene_43520)
